Addgene plasmid #115910: pBS-f1(+)-SEC61B-mEGFP
Purpose: donor to insert EGFP at the SEC61B locus in human cells
Depositing lab: Erik Sontheimer. Depositing organization: University of Massachusetts, Worcester. Publication: Efficient Homology-Directed Repair with Circular Single-Stranded DNA Donors. Iyer S, Mir A, Vega-Badillo J, Roscoe BP, Ibraheim R, Zhu LJ, Lee J, Liu P, Luk K, Mintzer E, Guo D, Soares de Brito J, Emerson CP Jr, Zamore PD, Sontheimer EJ, Wolfe SA. CRISPR J. 2022 Oct;5(5):685-701. doi: 10.1089/crispr.2022.0058. Epub 2022 Sep 7. PubMed 36070530.
Backbone
  Vector backbone: pBluescript
  Backbone size w/o insert (bp): 2960
  Total vector size (bp): 5870
  Modifications to backbone: added homology arms and fluorescent protein
  Vector type: donor template
Growth in bacteria
  Bacterial resistance: Ampicillin, 100 μg/mL
  Growth temperature: 37°C
  Growth strain: DH5alpha
  Copy number: High Copy
Gene/Insert
  Gene/Insert name: SEC61B-mEGFP
  Species: H. sapiens (human)
  Insert size (bp): 2700
  Entrez Gene: SEC61B
  Tag / fusion protein: EGFP
  Cloning method: Gibson Cloning
  Sequencing primers: 5′ M13F; 3′ M13R
Resource information
  A portion of this plasmid was derived from a plasmid made by: Insert is based on Addgene plasmid: AICSDP-7:SEC61B-mEGFP (Plasmid #87426).
Terms and licenses: Academic/Nonprofit Terms; Industry Terms: Not Available to Industry
Depositor comments: Please visit https://www.biorxiv.org/content/10.1101/864199v1 for bioRxiv preprint.
How to cite: pBS-f1(+)-SEC61B-mEGFP was a gift from Erik Sontheimer (Addgene plasmid # 115910 ; http://n2t.net/addgene:115910 ; RRID:Addgene_115910)
