[The description below was written by a language model from this plasmid's Addgene catalogue record and pLannotate feature annotations shown in this document.]
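Description:
pBS-f1(+)-SEC61B-mEGFP is a pBluescript-based phagemid that serves as a homology-directed repair donor template for inserting mEGFP at the endogenous SEC61B locus in human cells. It is maintained in E. coli through a high-copy ColE1/pUC-type origin and selected with ampicillin via the AmpR (β-lactamase) cassette. The backbone also carries an f1 bacteriophage origin. With helper phage functions, this origin allows one strand of the plasmid to be packaged and recovered as circular single-stranded DNA. That property fits the associated study, which concerns circular single-stranded DNA donors for homology-directed repair. Remnants of the standard pBluescript architecture flank the insert, including T7 and T3 promoters, lacZα and multiple cloning site fragments, and the lac promoter and operator. These have no role in the donor function beyond providing sequencing primer sites.

The insert of about 2.7 kb was assembled by Gibson cloning and is based on an earlier SEC61B-mEGFP donor plasmid. It consists of a monomeric EGFP coding sequence flanked by human genomic homology arms. The annotation detects a fragment of the Sec61β coding sequence downstream of mEGFP, consistent with an N-terminal tagging design, although the record does not state the fusion orientation or any linker. A fragment of ALG2 is annotated on the opposite strand in the upstream arm and presumably reflects neighbouring genomic sequence carried in that arm. No mammalian promoter is annotated, so fluorescence would be expected to depend on correct integration and expression from the native SEC61B promoter. The nuclease and guide RNA needed to cut the target site are not encoded here and must be supplied separately. Successful knock-in labels the Sec61β translocon subunit of the endoplasmic reticulum, giving a fluorescent readout of repair efficiency.
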