Features (pLannotate 1.2.2; 16 found; start..end, strand, type, name):
    173..523     -  CDS            ALG2 (fragment): ALG2_HUMAN - Experimental evidence at protein level: Swiss-Prot protein existence level 1. Mannosylates Man(2)GlcNAc(2)-dolichol diphosphate and Man(1)GlcNAc(2)-dolichol diphosphate to form Man(3)GlcNAc(2)-dolichol diphosphate. From Homo sapiens (Human).
    993..1709    +  CDS            mEGFP: mEGFP is a basic (constitutively fluorescent) green fluorescent protein published in 2002, derived from Aequorea victoria. It has moderate acid sensitivity.
   1906..2005    +  CDS            Sec61β (fragment): human Sec61β subunit of the translocon in the endoplasmic reticulum; SEC61B
   2934..2956    +  misc_feature   MCS (fragment): pBluescript multiple cloning site
   2968..2986    -  promoter       T3 promoter: promoter for bacteriophage T3 RNA polymerase
   3031..3047    -  protein_bind   lac operator: The lac repressor binds to the lac operator to inhibit transcription in E. coli. This inhibition can be relieved by adding lactose or isopropyl-β-D-thiogalactopyranoside (IPTG). lac repressor encoded by lacI
   3055..3085    -  promoter       lac promoter: promoter for the E. coli lac operon
   3100..3121    -  protein_bind   CAP binding site: CAP binding activates transcription in the presence of cAMP. E. coli catabolite activator protein
   3134..3226    -  CDS            lacI (fragment): lac repressor; lacI; The lac repressor binds to the lac operator to inhibit transcription in E. coli. This inhibition can be relieved by adding lactose or isopropyl-β-D-thiogalactopyranoside (IPTG).
   3409..3997    -  rep_origin     ori: high-copy-number ColE1/pMB1/pBR322/pUC origin of replication
   4168..5028    -  CDS            AmpR: β-lactamase; bla; confers resistance to ampicillin, carbenicillin, and related antibiotics
   5029..5133    -  promoter       AmpR promoter: bla
   5186..5614    -  rep_origin     f1 ori (sequence partly withheld): f1 bacteriophage origin of replication; arrow indicates direction of (+) strand synthesis
   5619..5776    -  CDS            lacZα (fragment): LacZα fragment of β-galactosidase; lacZ fragment
   5779..5797    +  promoter       T7 promoter: promoter for bacteriophage T7 RNA polymerase
   5806..2       +  misc_feature   MCS (fragment) (across the origin): pBluescript multiple cloning site
>Addgene plasmid #115910 | pBS-f1(+)-SEC61B-mEGFP | addgene full sequence | sequence record 223487 | Addgene NGS Result
CCGGGCCCACACTAAAGTTAGAGAACCACAGGCTCGCTCACAACCCTGACTTCTCCATGTCAGTTCCGAT
CTTTGCGAACCGCAGACAGGGAAGGTCTTCTCTCAGGGGTCATGCCCGCGGCCGCCCTCCACGGCGAGGT
CCGCACTCGCGCAGCCGGCCCCGCGGCCGCCTCACCTGGTCGCACACTACCACGTCGAACTCCTCGTCGG
CGAGGAACAGCACGTAGAGCGCCAGGAAAACCATGCGCACGTAGGCGCAGACGGCGGCGCCGCGGCCGCC
CCAGCCCAGGCCTCGCGGCAGCCAGTCCCCGGCACAGCGCACCGGTAGCTCGCGGCTCTCGGCGAAACAG
TGGCCCGGGTCGTAGTGCGCTGTCCAGATCTTCACGCTACACCCGCGCGCCTGCAGCGCCAGCGCCGCGT
CCAACACCAGCCGCTCAGCGCCGCCCACGCCCAGGTCTGGGTGGAGGAACAGCACCGACGGCTTGGGAAC
CGAGTCCCGTTCCCGGCCCTGCTCCTCCGCCATGGCCCTGGAGCCGCAACTGCACCCCGCACCCTGATGG
GGGTCTTCTGCGCAAGCTCCGCGCTCGTAGCTCCCAGCTGGCCACTGCGGGCCGACCCCGCCCTGCCGTA
CGTGCGTCAGTTAGGCCACATCAGCGCAAATCTGTGAGGGTCTAGTAACTGCCTGAGAAAATATCTTGTC
TGACCCCGGTTATATTTTTCCTTCGGTAGGGATTGGACTTTCTGAAGGACGTTGTGATCCAAAGGAAGGA
GGCCGGAGGTCTCTACTTCCCATACAGCAGGTAACTAAGTTGTCTGTAGCAGACTGTCTACAGGCATATC
GTGAGACGACCCAGGCGTCCCTGGGGTCAGAGAGGACCTTGCCTGCAAGTCCGGGGGCGGGGCCTGAGTC
AGTCTCGCCAGCTGCCGGTCTTTCGGGGGCTCCGTAACTTTCTATCCGTCCGCGTCAGCGCCTTGCCACA
CTCATCTCCAATATGGTGAGCAAGGGCGAGGAGCTGTTCACCGGGGTGGTGCCCATCCTGGTCGAGCTGG
ACGGCGACGTAAACGGCCACAAGTTCAGCGTGTCCGGCGAGGGCGAGGGCGATGCCACCTACGGCAAGCT
GACCCTGAAGTTCATCTGCACCACCGGCAAGCTGCCCGTGCCCTGGCCCACCCTCGTGACCACCCTGACC
TACGGCGTGCAGTGCTTCAGCCGCTACCCCGACCACATGAAGCAGCACGACTTCTTCAAGTCCGCCATGC
CCGAAGGCTACGTCCAGGAGCGCACCATCTTCTTCAAGGACGACGGCAACTACAAGACCCGCGCCGAGGT
GAAGTTCGAGGGCGACACCCTGGTGAACCGCATCGAGCTGAAGGGCATCGACTTCAAGGAGGACGGCAAC
ATCCTGGGGCACAAGCTGGAGTACAACTACAACAGCCACAACGTCTATATCATGGCCGACAAGCAGAAGA
ACGGCATCAAGGTGAACTTCAAGATCCGCCACAACATCGAGGACGGCAGCGTGCAGCTCGCCGACCACTA
CCAGCAGAACACCCCCATCGGCGACGGCCCCGTGCTGCTGCCCGACAACCACTACCTGAGCACCCAGTCC
AAGCTGAGCAAAGACCCCAACGAGAAGCGCGATCACATGGTCCTGCTGGAGTTCGTGACCGCCGCCGGGA
TCACTCTCGGCATGGACGAGCTGTACAAGAGCGGCCTGAGAAGCATGGTATGGCGGCCCTTCCATGATCC
CCGCCTCTCCCAGAAGCCCTGACTCCTCCTGCTTTGCGCCGTGCTTTTCCTCTGTAGCTCCCTTGCTTCC
CCCAGCCTCGGGTGTGGGTGTCTAGGCCGGGGTTCTGGGGCAGGCCTGCCGCGCTCACCCGTCTGTCTGC
TTGTCTCCCTCTACAGCCTGGTCCGACCCCCAGTGGCACTAACGTGGGATCCTCAGGGCGCTCTCCCAGC
AAAGCAGTGGCCGCCCGGGCGGCGGGATCCACTGTCCGGCAGAGGTAAGGAACCCTGCAGTTCGTTCGCT
TCCAGACTCGGAGATAGGACCCAGAACCTCGCTGATTCTGGGGTGGAGACCCTAGCATGTGAAGATTGAC
AAAGGCAAAATGAGCTTCTAGTGACGTGGCCGTGGGAGTAGTTAAAGGCCTTTTGGGAGGAAGGCGACAT
TTTTTTTCTCGTTGCTCAGTTTAGGGCACTACTCTTAAAAAAGGAAAGTTAACAAACTGGAATAGAGTCA
GAGATAACTTTGAGAAAACCGATGTCATTAAACTGGTGTCTCTGGACCTGAGGTTTGCACTCACATTTCC
ATCTGGCGGCCCCATAAGCAATCTGTCCTACAGATAACTCGTCCTACACAAAACTTAGTCTCTTTTCAGC
TCAGCTCTCTCACTCTCAATTATATCTCCTTACTTCCATATGGCACTGTTGTACACTCATTTACTCAGAG
CCAGAAACGTCAGCGTCATCTTGGATTTTTCTTATGCTCTTTCTCTCTCTAGTCATATGCCAGACTTTAA
ACTCTGCTTGAAAGCTTTCTCATAAGCTCTTTCCTTTTCCCTTTCTACTGCTTTGCATTTGCTACTTAAC
CCTTTTCTTCAGGCTGTTTGCTTTCCAGTCCATCGTTCGCTCTGCTGTTACTCTTCTGCGTAGTTTCTGT
TACTTGTTGCTGAACATCCCAATGGCGCTTTGAGGAAGATGAACTGAGATGTGTCAGGGTGACTTATTTC
CATCATCGTCCTTAGGGGAGCTTGGGTAGGGGCAAGGCGTGTAGCTGGGACCTAGGTCCAGACCCCTGGC
TCTGCCACTGAACGGCTCAGGTGCTTTGGGCAGTTACTCCCCGGCCTCACTTTGCACGTGTGCTTACCTA
GTGGAGACAAAAGTACATACCTCGGTAGAGCGCGCACGCCTGTAACCCCAGGTTAACTCTCTAACCTCGA
GGGGGGGCCCGGTACCAGCTTTTGTTCCCTTTAGTGAGGGTTAATTTCGAGCTTGGCGTAATCATGGTCA
TAGCTGTTTCCTGTGTGAAATTGTTATCCGCTCACAATTCCACACAACATACGAGCCGGAAGCATAAAGT
GTAAAGCCTGGGGTGCCTAATGAGTGAGCTAACTCACATTAATTGCGTTGCGCTCACTGCCCGCTTTCCA
GTCGGGAAACCTGTCGTGCCAGCTGCATTAATGAATCGGCCAACGCGCGGGGAGAGGCGGTTTGCGTATT
GGGCGCTCTTCCGCTTCCTCGCTCACTGACTCGCTGCGCTCGGTCGTTCGGCTGCGGCGAGCGGTATCAG
CTCACTCAAAGGCGGTAATACGGTTATCCACAGAATCAGGGGATAACGCAGGAAAGAACATGTGAGCAAA
AGGCCAGCAAAAGGCCAGGAACCGTAAAAAGGCCGCGTTGCTGGCGTTTTTCCATAGGCTCCGCCCCCCT
GACGAGCATCACAAAAATCGACGCTCAAGTCAGAGGTGGCGAAACCCGACAGGACTATAAAGATACCAGG
CGTTTCCCCCTGGAAGCTCCCTCGTGCGCTCTCCTGTTCCGACCCTGCCGCTTACCGGATACCTGTCCGC
CTTTCTCCCTTCGGGAAGCGTGGCGCTTTCTCATAGCTCACGCTGTAGGTATCTCAGTTCGGTGTAGGTC
GTTCGCTCCAAGCTGGGCTGTGTGCACGAACCCCCCGTTCAGCCCGACCGCTGCGCCTTATCCGGTAACT
ATCGTCTTGAGTCCAACCCGGTAAGACACGACTTATCGCCACTGGCAGCAGCCACTGGTAACAGGATTAG
CAGAGCGAGGTATGTAGGCGGTGCTACAGAGTTCTTGAAGTGGTGGCCTAACTACGGCTACACTAGAAGA
ACAGTATTTGGTATCTGCGCTCTGCTGAAGCCAGTTACCTTCGGAAAAAGAGTTGGTAGCTCTTGATCCG
GCAAACAAACCACCGCTGGTAGCGGTGGTTTTTTTGTTTGCAAGCAGCAGATTACGCGCAGAAAAAAAGG
ATCTCAAGAAGATCCTTTGATCTTTTCTACGGGGTCTGACGCTCAGTGGAACGAAAACTCACGTTAAGGG
ATTTTGGTCATGAGATTATCAAAAAGGATCTTCACCTAGATCCTTTTAAATTAAAAATGAAGTTTTAAAT
CAATCTAAAGTATATATGAGTAAACTTGGTCTGACAGTTACCAATGCTTAATCAGTGAGGCACCTATCTC
AGCGATCTGTCTATTTCGTTCATCCATAGTTGCCTGACTCCCCGTCGTGTAGATAACTACGATACGGGAG
GGCTTACCATCTGGCCCCAGTGCTGCAATGATACCGCGAGACCCACGCTCACCGGCTCCAGATTTATCAG
CAATAAACCAGCCAGCCGGAAGGGCCGAGCGCAGAAGTGGTCCTGCAACTTTATCCGCCTCCATCCAGTC
TATTAATTGTTGCCGGGAAGCTAGAGTAAGTAGTTCGCCAGTTAATAGTTTGCGCAACGTTGTTGCCATT
GCTACAGGCATCGTGGTGTCACGCTCGTCGTTTGGTATGGCTTCATTCAGCTCCGGTTCCCAACGATCAA
GGCGAGTTACATGATCCCCCATGTTGTGCAAAAAAGCGGTTAGCTCCTTCGGTCCTCCGATCGTTGTCAG
AAGTAAGTTGGCCGCAGTGTTATCACTCATGGTTATGGCAGCACTGCATAATTCTCTTACTGTCATGCCA
TCCGTAAGATGCTTTTCTGTGACTGGTGAGTACTCAACCAAGTCATTCTGAGAATAGTGTATGCGGCGAC
CGAGTTGCTCTTGCCCGGCGTCAATACGGGATAATACCGCGCCACATAGCAGAACTTTAAAAGTGCTCAT
CATTGGAAAACGTTCTTCGGGGCGAAAACTCTCAAGGATCTTACCGCTGTTGAGATCCAGTTCGATGTAA
CCCACTCGTGCACCCAACTGATCTTCAGCATCTTTTACTTTCACCAGCGTTTCTGGGTGAGCAAAAACAG
GAAGGCAAAATGCCGCAAAAAAGGGAATAAGGGCGACACGGAAATGTTGAATACTCATACTCTTCCTTTT
TCAATATTATTGAAGCATTTATCAGGGTTATTGTCTCATGAGCGGATACATATTTGAATGTATTTAGAAA
AATAAACAAATAGGGGTTCCGCGCACATTTCCCCGAAAAGTGCCACCTAAATTGTAAGCGTTAATATTTT
GTTAAAATTCGCGTTAAATTTTTGTTAAATCAGCTCATTTTTTAACCAATAGGCCGAAATCGGCAAAATC
CCTTATAAATCAAAAGAATAGACCGAGATAGGGT
[37 nt withheld, positions 5285-5321]
AAAGAACGTGGACTCCAACGTCAAAGG
[49 nt withheld, positions 5349-5397]
T
[91 nt withheld, positions 5399-5489]
G
[124 nt withheld, positions 5491-5614]
CCCATTCGCCATTCAGGCTGCGCAACTGTTGGGAAGGGCGATCGGTGCGGGCCTCTTCGCTATTACGCCA
GCTGGCGAAAGGGGGATGTGCTGCAAGGCGATTAAGTTGGGTAACGCCAGGGTTTTCCCAGTCACGACGT
TGTAAAACGACGGCCAGTGAATTGTAATACGACTCACTATAGGGCGAATTGGAGCTCCACCGCGGTGGCG
GCCGCTCTAGAACTAGTGGAT
